>Addgene plasmid #178662 | A1-LCD-8F+4Y | addgene full sequence | sequence record 356201 | Addgene NGS Result
AGGTTAATGTCATGATAATAATGGTTTCTTAGACGTCAGGTGGCACTTTTCGGGGAAATGTGCGCGGAAC
CCCTATTTGTTTATTTTTCTAAATACATTCAAATATGTATCCGCTCATGAGACAATAACCCTGATAAATG
CTTCAATAATATTGAAAAAGGAAGAGTATGAGTATTCAACATTTCCGTGTCGCCCTTATTCCCTTTTTTG
CGGCATTTTGCCTTCCTGTTTTTGCTCACCCAGAAACGCTGGTGAAAGTAAAAGATGCTGAAGATCAGTT
GGGTGCACGAGTGGGTTACATCGAACTGGATCTCAACAGCGGTAAGATCCTTGAGAGTTTTCGCCCCGAA
GAACGTTTTCCAATGATGAGCACTTTTAAAGTTCTGCTATGTGGCGCGGTATTATCCCGTGTTGACGCCG
GGCAAGAGCAACTCGGTCGCCGCATACACTATTCTCAGAATGACTTGGTTGAGTACTCACCAGTCACAGA
AAAGCATCTTACGGATGGCATGACAGTAAGAGAATTATGCAGTGCTGCCATAACCATGAGTGATAACACT
GCGGCCAACTTACTTCTGACAACGATCGGAGGACCGAAGGAGCTAACCGCTTTTTTGCACAACATGGGGG
ATCATGTAACTCGCCTTGATCGTTGGGAACCGGAGCTGAATGAAGCCATACCAAACGACGAGCGTGACAC
CACGATGCCTGCAGCAATGGCAACAACGTTGCGCAAACTATTAACTGGCGAACTACTTACTCTAGCTTCC
CGGCAACAATTAATAGACTGGATGGAGGCGGATAAAGTTGCAGGACCACTTCTGCGCTCGGCCCTTCCGG
CTGGCTGGTTTATTGCTGATAAATCTGGAGCCGGTGAGCGTGGGTCTCGCGGTATCATTGCAGCACTGGG
GCCAGATGGTAAGCCCTCCCGTATCGTAGTTATCTACACGACGGGGAGTCAGGCAACTATGGATGAACGA
AATAGACAGATCGCTGAGATAGGTGCCTCACTGATTAAGCATTGGTAACTGTCAGACCAAGTTTACTCAT
ATATACTTTAGATTGATTTAAAACTTCATTTTTAATTTAAAAGGATCTAGGTGAAGATCCTTTTTGATAA
TCTCATGACCAAAATCCCTTAACGTGAGTTTTCGTTCCACTGAGCGTCAGACCCCGTAGAAAAGATCAAA
GGATCTTCTTGAGATCCTTTTTTTCTGCGCGTAATCTGCTGCTTGCAAACAAAAAAACCACCGCTACCAG
CGGTGGTTTGTTTGCCGGATCAAGAGCTACCAACTCTTTTTCCGAAGGTAACTGGCTTCAGCAGAGCGCA
GATACCAAATACTGTCCTTCTAGTGTAGCCGTAGTTAGGCCACCACTTCAAGAACTCTGTAGCACCGCCT
ACATACCTCGCTCTGCTAATCCTGTTACCAGTGGCTGCTGCCAGTGGCGATAAGTCGTGTCTTACCGGGT
TGGACTCAAGACGATAGTTACCGGATAAGGCGCAGCGGTCGGGCTGAACGGGGGGTTCGTGCACACAGCC
CAGCTTGGAGCGAACGACCTACACCGAACTGAGATACCTACAGCGTGAGCTATGAGAAAGCGCCACGCTT
CCCGAAGGGAGAAAGGCGGACAGGTATCCGGTAAGCGGCAGGGTCGGAACAGGAGAGCGCACGAGGGAGC
TTCCAGGGGGAAACGCCTGGTATCTTTATAGTCCTGTCGGGTTTCGCCACCTCTGACTTGAGCGTCGATT
TTTGTGATGCTCGTCAGGGGGGCGGAGCCTATGGAAAAACGCCAGCAACGCGGCCTTTTTACGGTTCCTG
GCCTTTTGCTGGCCTTTTGCTCACATGTTCTTTCCTGCGTTATCCCCTGATTCTGTGGATAACCGTATTA
CCGCCTTTGAGTGAGCTGATACCGCTCGCCGCAGCCGAACGACCGAGCGCAGCGAGTCAGTGAGCGAGGA
AGCGGAAGAGCGCCTGATGCGGTATTTTCTCCTTACGCATCTGTGCGGTATTTCACACCGCAATGGTGCA
CTCTCAGTACAATCTGCTCTGATGCCGCATAGTTAAGCCAGTATACACTCCGCTATCGCTACGTGACTGG
GTCATGGCTGCGCCCCGACACCCGCCAACACCCGCTGACGCGCCCTGACGGGCTTGTCTGCTCCCGGCAT
CCGCTTACAGACAAGCTGTGACCGTCTCCGGGAGCTGCATGTGTCAGAGGTTTTCACCGTCATCACCGAA
ACGCGCGAGGCAGCTGCGGTAAAGCTCATCAGCGTGGTCGTGAAGCGATTCACAGATGTCTGCCTGTTCA
TCCGCGTCCAGCTCGTTGAGTTTCTCCAGAAGCGTTAATGTCTGGCTTCTGATAAAGCGGGCCATGTTAA
GGGCGGTTTTTTCCTGTTTGGTCACTGATGCCTCCGTGTAAGGGGGATTTCTGTTCATGGGGGTAATGAT
ACCGATGAAACGAGAGAGGATGCTCACGATACGGGTTACTGATGATGAACATGCCCGGTTACTGGAACGT
TGTGAGGGTAAACAACTGGCGGTATGGATGCGGCGGGACCAGAGAAAAATCACTCAGGGTCAATGCCAGC
GCTTCGTTAATACAGATGTAGGTGTTCCACAGGGTAGCCAGCAGCATCCTGCGATGCAGATCCGGAACAT
AATGGTGCAGGGCGCTGACTTCCGCGTTTCCAGACTTTACGAAACACGGAAACCGAAGACCATTCATGTT
GTTGCTCAGGTCGCAGACGTTTTGCAGCAGCAGTCGCTTCACGTTCGCTCGCGTATCGGTGATTCATTCT
GCTAACCAGTAAGGCAACCCCGCCAGCCTAGCCGGGTCCTCAACGACAGGAGCACGATCATGCGCACCCG
TGGCCAGGACCCAACGCTGCCCGAGATGCGCCGCGTGCGGCTGCTGGAGATGGCGGACGCGATGGATATG
TTCTGCCAAGGGTTGGTTTGCGCATTCACAGTTCTCCGCAAGAATTGATTGGCTCCAATTCTTGGAGTGG
TGAATCCGTTAGCGAGGTGCCGCCGGCTTCCATTCAGGTCGAGGTGGCCCGGCTCCATGCACCGCGACGC
AACGCGGGGAGGCAGACAAGGTATAGGGCGGCGCCTACAATCCATGCCAACCCGTTCCATGTGCTCGCCG
AGGCGGCATAAATCGCCGTGACGATCAGCGGTCCAATGATCGAAGTTAGGCTGGTAAGAGCCGCGAGCGA
TCCTTGAAGCTGTCCCTGATGGTCGTCATCTACCTGCCTGGACAGCATGGCCTGCAACGCGGGCATCCCG
ATGCCGCCGGAAGCGAGAAGAATCATAATGGGGAAGGCCATCCAGCCTCGCGTCGCGAACGCCAGCAAGA
CGTAGCCCAGCGCGTCGGCCGCCATGCCGGCGATAATGGCCTGCTTCTCGCCGAAACGTTTGGTGGCGGG
ACCAGTGACGAAGGCTTGAGCGAGGGCGTGCAAGATTCCGAATACCGCAAGCGACAGGCCGATCATCGTC
GCGCTCCAGCGAAAGCGGTCCTCGCCGAAAATGACCCAGAGCGCTGCCGGCACCTGTCCTACGAGTTGCA
TGATAAAGAAGACAGTCATAAGTGCGGCGACGATAGTCATGCCCCGCGCCCACCGGAAGGAGCTGACTGG
GTTGAAGGCTCTCAAGGGCATCGGTCGATCGACGCTCTCCCTTATGCGACTCCTGCATTAGGAAGCAGCC
CAGTAGTAGGTTGAGGCCGTTGAGCACCGCCGCCGCAAGGAATGGTGCATGCAAGGAGATGGCGCCCAAC
AGTCCCCCGGCCACGGGGCCTGCCACCATACCCACGCCGAAACAAGCGCTCATGAGCCCGAAGTGGCGAG
CCCGATCTTCCCCATCGGTGATGTCGGCGATATAGGCGCCAGCAACCGCACCTGTGGCGCCGGTGATGCC
GGCCACGATGCGTCCGGCGTAGAGGATCGAGATCTCGATCCCGCGAAATTAATACGACTCACTATAGGGA
GACCACAACGGTTTCCCTCTAGAAATAATTTTGTTTAACTTTAAGAAGGAGATATACATATGTCGTACTA
CCATCACCATCACCATCACCTCGAATCAACAAGTTTGTACAAAAAAGCAGGCTTCGAGAACCTGTATTTT
CAGGGTAGCATGGCAAGCGCAAGCAGCAGCCAGCGTGGTCGTAGCGGTAGCGGTAATTTTGGTGGTGGTC
GCGGTGGTGGTTATGGTGGTAATGATAATGGTGGCCGTGGTGGCAATTATAGCGGTCGTGGTGGTTTTGG
CGGTTCACGCGGTGGCGGTGGCTATGGCGGTAGTGGTGATGGTTATAATGGCGGTGGTAACGATGGTAGC
AATTATGGTGGCGGAGGTAGCTATAATGATAGCGGTAACTATAATAACCAGAGCAGCAATTTTGGTCCGA
TGAAAGGTGGCAACTATGGTGGTCGTTCAAGCGGTGGTTCAGGTGGTGGTGGCCAGTATGGTGCAAAACC
GCGTAATCAAGGCGGTTACGGTGGTAGCAGCAGCAGCTCAAGCTATGGTAGTGGTCGTCGTTTTTAAGAC
CCAGCTTTCTTGTACAAAGTGGTTGATTCGAGGCTGCTAACAAAGCCCGAAAGGAAGCTGAGTTGGCTGC
TGCCACCGCTGAGCAATAACTAGCATAACCCCTTGGGGCCTCTAAACGGGTCTTGAGGGGTTTTTTGCTG
AAAGGAGGAACTATATCCGGATATCCACAGGACGGGTGTGGTCGCCATGATCGCGTAGTCGATAGTGGCT
CCAAGTAGCGAAGCGAGCAGGACTGGGCGGCGGCCAAAGCGGTCGGACAGTGCTCCGAGAACGGGTGCGC
ATAGAAATTGCATCAACGCATATAGCGCTAGCAGCACGCCATAGTGACTGGCGATGCTGTCGGAATGGAC
GATATCCCGCAAGAGGCCCGGCAGTACCGGCATAACCAAGCCTATGCCTACAGCATCCAGGGTGACGGTG
CCGAGGATGACGATGAGCGCATTGTTAGATTTCATACACGGTGCCTGACTGCGTTAGCAATTTAACTGTG
ATAAACTACCGCATTAAAGCTTATCGATGATAAGCTGTCAAACATGAGAATTCTTGAAGACGAAAGGGCC
TCGTGATACGCCTATTTTTAT
Features (pLannotate 1.2.2; 18 found; start..end, strand, type, name):
     63..167     +  promoter       AmpR promoter: bla
    168..1028    +  CDS            AmpR: β-lactamase; bla; confers resistance to ampicillin, carbenicillin, and related antibiotics
   1199..1787    +  rep_origin     ori: high-copy-number ColE1/pMB1/pBR322/pUC origin of replication
   1973..2112    -  misc_feature   bom: basis of mobility region from pBR322
   2214..2405    -  CDS            rop: Rop protein, which maintains plasmids at low copy number; rop
   2422..2802    +  CDS            YPB1_ECOLX: Protein predicted: Swiss-Prot protein existence level 4. From Escherichia coli.
   3044..3948    -  CDS            TcR (fragment): tetracycline efflux protein; tet; confers resistance to tetracycline
   3970..3988    +  promoter       T7 promoter: promoter for bacteriophage T7 RNA polymerase
   4020..4042    +  RBS            RBS: efficient ribosome binding site from bacteriophage T7 gene 10 (Olins and Rangwala, 1989)
   4060..4080    +  CDS            8xHis (fragment): 8xHis affinity tag
   4089..4113    +  protein_bind   attB1: mutant version of attB; recombination site for the Gateway® BP reaction BP Clonase™
   4119..4135    +  CDS            TEV site (fragment): tobacco etch virus (TEV) protease recognition and cleavage site
   4140..4544    +  CDS            HNRNPA1 (fragment): ROA1_BOVIN - Also known as HNRPA1. Experimental evidence at protein level: Swiss-Prot protein existence level 1. Involved in the packaging of pre-mRNA into hnRNP particles, transport of poly(A) mRNA from the nucleus to the cytoplasm and may modulate splice site selection. May bind to specific miRNA hairpins. Binds to the IRES and thereby inhibits the translation of the apoptosis protease activating factor APAF1. From Bos taurus (Bovine).
   4549..4573    -  protein_bind   attB2: mutant version of attB; recombination site for the Gateway® BP reaction BP Clonase™
   4583..4632    +  CDS            SET1 (fragment): solubility-enhancement tag derived from T7 phage gene 10B
   4640..4687    +  terminator     T7 terminator: transcription terminator for bacteriophage T7 RNA polymerase
   4713..5005    -  CDS            TcR (fragment): tetracycline efflux protein; tet; confers resistance to tetracycline
   5053..5081    -  promoter       tet promoter: E. coli promoter for tetracycline efflux protein gene
