[The description below was written by a language model from this plasmid's Addgene catalogue record and pLannotate feature annotations shown in this document.]
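Description:
A1-LCD-8F+4Y is a bacterial expression plasmid built on the Gateway destination vector pDEST17, carrying an engineered variant of the low-complexity domain (LCD, residues 186-320) of human hnRNP A1 (HNRNPA1). In this variant, eight phenylalanine residues have been removed and four tyrosines added, changing the number and type of aromatic residues in this disordered prion-like domain. The 5,131 nt plasmid replicates from a ColE1/pBR322-type origin accompanied by the bom region and the rop gene, which keeps copy number low, in line with the catalogue listing. Selection is by ampicillin through the bla β-lactamase gene under its own promoter. Two fragments of the tetracycline resistance gene and the tet promoter also remain. They appear to be pBR322-derived backbone remnants interrupted by the expression cassette, not a usable marker.

The expression cassette is driven by a T7 promoter with the phage T7 gene 10 ribosome binding site, so expression requires a host that supplies T7 RNA polymerase. Translation begins with an N-terminal histidine tag (6xHis in the catalogue, annotated as a partial 8xHis match). It then reads through the attB1 site left by Gateway recombination and a sequence annotated as a partial TEV protease site, which would allow the tag to be removed after affinity purification. The HNRNPA1 LCD coding sequence follows; the annotation tool matched it to the bovine orthologue, but the record gives the species as human. The insert is followed by attB2, a short gene 10-derived fragment that is probably vector sequence, and the T7 terminator. The construct is intended for producing recombinant protein, and the associated publication examines how sequence features affect the phase behaviour of disordered prion-like domains.
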