Addgene plasmid #178662: A1-LCD-8F+4Y
Purpose: Bacterial expression of N-terminally 6His tagged A1-LCD with eight Phe residues removed, four Tyr added (LCD: low-complexity domain, aa 186-320)
Depositing lab: Tanja Mittag. Depositing organization: St. Jude Children's Research Hospital. Publication: Deciphering how naturally occurring sequence features impact the phase behaviours of disordered prion-like domains. Bremer A, Farag M, Borcherds WM, Peran I, Martin EW, Pappu RV, Mittag T. Nat Chem. 2022 Feb;14(2):196-207. doi: 10.1038/s41557-021-00840-w. Epub 2021 Dec 20. PubMed 34931046.
Backbone
  Vector backbone: pDEST17
  Vector type: Bacterial Expression
Growth in bacteria
  Bacterial resistance: Ampicillin, 100 μg/mL
  Growth temperature: 37°C
  Growth strain: DH5alpha
  Copy number: Low Copy
Gene/Insert
  Gene/Insert name: A1-LCD-8F+4Y
  Species: H. sapiens (human)
  Mutation: eight Phe residues removed, four Tyr added
  Entrez Gene: HNRNPA1 (a.k.a. ALS19, ALS20, HNRPA1, HNRPA1L3, IBMPFD3, MPD3, UP 1, hnRNP A1, hnRNP-A1)
  Tag / fusion protein: 6xHis (N terminal on insert)
  Cloning method: Gateway Cloning
Terms and licenses: Academic/Nonprofit Terms; Industry Terms: Not Available to Industry
How to cite: A1-LCD-8F+4Y was a gift from Tanja Mittag (Addgene plasmid # 178662 ; http://n2t.net/addgene:178662 ; RRID:Addgene_178662)
